Addgene plasmid #154625: pEPYC1CB0305
Purpose: MoClo Level 1 reporter
Depositing lab: Nicola Patron. Depositing organization: Earlham Institute. Publication: Rational design of minimal synthetic promoters for plants. Cai YM, Kallam K, Tidd H, Gendarini G, Salzman A, Patron NJ. Nucleic Acids Res. 2020 Aug 28. pii: 5897334. doi: 10.1093/nar/gkaa682. PubMed 32856047.
Backbone
  Vector backbone: pICH47811
  Vector type: Synthetic Biology
Growth in bacteria
  Bacterial resistance: Ampicillin, 100 μg/mL
  Growth temperature: 37°C
  Growth strain: NEB Stable
  Copy number: High Copy
Gene/Insert
  Gene/Insert name: MinSyn_285 reporters [MinSyn_285::CPMV::HiBit::GUS::YFP::ocsT]
  Species: Synthetic
  Cloning method: Restriction Enzyme; 5′ cloning site BsaI (destroyed during cloning); 3′ cloning site BsaI (destroyed during cloning)
Terms and licenses: Academic/Nonprofit Terms; Industry Terms: Not Available to Industry
Depositor comments: Please visit https://www.biorxiv.org/content/10.1101/2020.05.14.095406v1 for bioRxiv preprint.
How to cite: pEPYC1CB0305 was a gift from Nicola Patron (Addgene plasmid # 154625 ; http://n2t.net/addgene:154625 ; RRID:Addgene_154625)
