[The description below was written by a language model from this plasmid's Addgene catalogue record and the feature table of its GenBank file.]
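Description:
pEPYC1CB0305 is an 8.6 kb MoClo (Golden Gate modular cloning) Level 1 plasmid built in the pICH47811 acceptor backbone, carrying a single plant reporter transcription unit. The backbone is a binary-type vector. It has nopaline C58 T-DNA left and right border repeats flanking the cargo position, a high-copy ColE1/pUC-type origin for propagation in E. coli, and the broad-host-range incP oriV with its activator gene trfA, which allows replication in Agrobacterium. Selection is by ampicillin/carbenicillin resistance from the bla gene under its own promoter. The insert was assembled through BsaI sites that were destroyed during cloning, as is usual for Type IIS one-pot assembly.

According to the catalogue entry, the payload is a fully synthetic cassette in which the minimal synthetic plant promoter MinSyn_285 is followed by a CPMV element (presumably cowpea mosaic virus leader sequence used to enhance translation). This drives a composite HiBiT–GUS–YFP reporter that ends at the octopine synthase (ocs) terminator. Such a fusion would offer three readouts of promoter activity: luminescence through complementation of the small HiBiT peptide tag, histochemical or enzymatic β-glucuronidase assays, and yellow fluorescence.

The feature table annotates only the EYFP coding sequence and the OCS terminator within the insert. The roughly 2.8 kb between the right border and EYFP is unannotated, so the promoter, CPMV, HiBiT and GUS parts are known only from the insert name. The associated work concerns rational design of minimal synthetic promoters for plants. The plasmid therefore serves to measure the strength of this promoter, either directly or after assembly into higher-level MoClo constructs.
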