LOCUS       Exported 8600 bp ds-DNA circular SYN 13-MAY-2021
DEFINITION  MoClo Level 1 reporter.
ACCESSION   .
VERSION     .
KEYWORDS    pEPYC1CB0305
SOURCE      synthetic DNA construct
  ORGANISM  synthetic DNA construct
REFERENCE   1 (bases 1 to 8600)
  AUTHORS   Cai YM, Kallam K, Tidd H, Gendarini G, Salzman A, Patron NJ
  TITLE     Rational design of minimal synthetic promoters for plants.
  JOURNAL   Nucleic Acids Res. 2020 Aug 28. pii: 5897334. doi:
            10.1093/nar/gkaa682.
  PUBMED    32856047
REFERENCE   2 (bases 1 to 8600)
  AUTHORS   .
  TITLE     Direct Submission
  JOURNAL   Exported May 13, 2021 from SnapGene Server 1.1.58
            http://www.snapgene.com
FEATURES             Location/Qualifiers
     source          1..8600
                     /organism="synthetic DNA construct"
                     /mol_type="other DNA"
     misc_feature    105..129
                     /label=LB T-DNA repeat
                     /note="left border repeat from nopaline C58 T-DNA"
     rep_origin      221..852
                     /label=oriV
                     /note="incP origin of replication"
     promoter        939..1043
                     /gene="bla"
                     /label=AmpR promoter
     CDS             1044..1904
                     /codon_start=1
                     /gene="bla"
                     /product="beta-lactamase"
                     /label=AmpR
                     /note="confers resistance to ampicillin, carbenicillin, and
                     related antibiotics"
                     /translation="MSIQHFRVALIPFFAAFCLPVFAHPETLVKVKDAEDQLGARVGYI
                     ELDLNSGKILESFRPEERFPMMSTFKVLLCGAVLSRIDAGQEQLGRRIHYSQNDLVEYS
                     PVTEKHLTDGMTVRELCSAAITMSDNTAANLLLTTIGGPKELTAFLHNMGDHVTRLDRW
                     EPELNEAIPNDERDTTMPVAMATTLRKLLTGELLTLASRQQLIDWMEADKVAGPLLRSA
                     LPAGWFIADKSGAGERGSRGIIAALGPDGKPSRIVVIYTTGSQATMDERNRQIAEIGAS
                     LIKHW"
     primer_bind     complement(1262..1281)
                     /label=Amp-R
                     /note="Ampicillin resistance gene, reverse primer"
     rep_origin      2075..2663
                     /direction=RIGHT
                     /label=ori
                     /note="high-copy-number ColE1/pMB1/pBR322/pUC origin of
                     replication"
     primer_bind     2564..2583
                     /label=pBR322ori-F
                     /note="pBR322 origin, forward primer"
     CDS             2999..4147
                     /codon_start=1
                     /product="trans-acting replication protein that binds to
                     and activates oriV"
                     /label=trfA
                     /translation="MNRTFDRKAYRQELIDAGFSAEDAETIASRTVMRAPRETFQSVGS
                     MVQQATAKIERDSVQLAPPALPAPSAAVERSRRLEQEAAGLAKSMTIDTRGTMTTKKRK
                     TAGEDLAKQVSEAKQAALLKHTKQQIKEMQLSLFDIAPWPDTMRAMPNDTARSALFTTR
                     NKKIPREALQNKVIFHVNKDVKITYTGVELRADDDELVWQQVLEYAKRTPIGEPITFTF
                     YELCQDLGWSINGRYYTKAEECLSRLQATAMGFTSDRVGHLESVSLLHRFRVLDRGKKT
                     SRCQVLIDEEIVVLFAGDHYTKFIWEKYRKLSPTARRMFDYFSSHREPYPLKLETFRLM
                     CGSDSTRVKKWREQVGEACEELRGSGLVEHAWVNDDLVHCKR"
     misc_feature    4303..4327
                     /label=RB T-DNA repeat
                     /note="right border repeat from nopaline C58 T-DNA"
     CDS             7159..7878
                     /codon_start=1
                     /product="enhanced YFP"
                     /label=EYFP
                     /note="mammalian codon-optimized"
                     /translation="MVSKGEELFTGVVPILVELDGDVNGHKFSVSGEGEGDATYGKLTL
                     KFICTTGKLPVPWPTLVTTFGYGLQCFARYPDHMKQHDFFKSAMPEGYVQERTIFFKDD
                     GNYKTRAEVKFEGDTLVNRIELKGIDFKEDGNILGHKLEYNYNSHNVYIMADKQKNGIK
                     VNFKIRHNIEDGSVQLADHYQQNTPIGDGPVLLPDNHYLSYQSALSKDPNEKRDHMVLL
                     EFVTAAGITLGMDELYK"
     primer_bind     complement(7204..7225)
                     /label=EGFP-N
                     /note="EGFP, reverse primer"
     primer_bind     complement(7465..7484)
                     /label=EXFP-R
                     /note="For distinguishing EGFP variants, reverse primer"
     primer_bind     7812..7833
                     /label=EGFP-C
                     /note="EGFP, forward primer"
     terminator      7886..8593
                     /label=OCS terminator
                     /note="octopine synthase terminator"
ORIGIN
        1 aagcttgaat tcttgcttgt cttcacagag tggggcccac tgcatccacc ccagtacatt
       61 aaaaacgtcc gcaatgtgtt attaagttgt ctaagcgtca atttgtttac accacaatat
      121 atcctgccac cagccagcca acagctcccc gaccggcagc tcggcacaaa atcaccactc
      181 gatacaggca gcccatcagt cagatcagga tctcctttgc gacgctcacc gggctggttg
      241 ccctcgccgc tgggctggcg gccgtctatg gccctgcaaa cgcgccagaa acgccgtcga
      301 agccgtgtgc gagacaccgc ggccgccggc gttgtggata cctcgcggaa aacttggccc
      361 tcactgacag atgaggggcg gacgttgaca cttgaggggc cgactcaccc ggcgcggcgt
      421 tgacagatga ggggcaggct cgatttcggc cggcgacgtg gagctggcca gcctcgcaaa
      481 tcggcgaaaa cgcctgattt tacgcgagtt tcccacagat gatgtggaca agcctgggga
      541 taagtgccct gcggtattga cacttgaggg gcgcgactac tgacagatga ggggcgcgat
      601 ccttgacact tgaggggcag agtgctgaca gatgaggggc gcacctattg acatttgagg
      661 ggctgtccac aggcagaaaa tccagcattt gcaagggttt ccgcccgttt ttcggccacc
      721 gctaacctgt cttttaacct gcttttaaac caatatttat aaaccttgtt tttaaccagg
      781 gctgcgccct gtgcgcgtga ccgcgcacgc cgaagggggg tgccccccct tctcgaaccc
      841 tcccggcccg ctaacgcggg cctcccatcc ccccaggggc tgcgcccctc ggccgcgaac
      901 ggcctcaccc caaaaatggc agcgctggcc aattcgtgcg cggaacccct atttgtttat
      961 ttttctaaat acattcaaat atgtatccgc tcatgagaca ataaccctga taaatgcttc
     1021 aataatattg aaaaaggaag agtatgagta ttcaacattt ccgtgtcgcc cttattccct
     1081 tttttgcggc attttgcctt cctgtttttg ctcacccaga aacgctggtg aaagtaaaag
     1141 atgctgaaga tcagttgggt gcacgagtgg gttacatcga actggatctc aacagcggta
     1201 agatccttga gagttttcgc cccgaagaac gttttccaat gatgagcact tttaaagttc
     1261 tgctatgtgg cgcggtatta tcccgtattg acgccgggca agagcaactc ggtcgccgca
     1321 tacactattc tcagaatgac ttggttgagt actcaccagt cacagaaaag catcttacgg
     1381 atggcatgac agtaagagaa ttatgcagtg ctgccataac catgagtgat aacactgcgg
     1441 ccaacttact tctgacaacg atcggaggac cgaaggagct aaccgctttt ttgcacaaca
     1501 tgggggatca tgtaactcgc cttgatcgtt gggaaccgga gctgaatgaa gccataccaa
     1561 acgacgagcg tgacaccacg atgcctgtag caatggcaac aacgttgcgc aaactattaa
     1621 ctggcgaact acttactcta gcttcccggc aacaattaat agactggatg gaggcggata
     1681 aagttgcagg accacttctg cgctcggccc ttccggctgg ctggtttatt gctgataaat
     1741 ctggagccgg tgagcgtggt tctcgcggta tcattgcagc actggggcca gatggtaagc
     1801 cctcccgtat cgtagttatc tacacgacgg ggagtcaggc aactatggat gaacgaaata
     1861 gacagatcgc tgagataggt gcctcactga ttaagcattg gtaactgtca gaccaagttt
     1921 actcatatat actttagatt gatttaaaac ttcattttta atttaaaagg atctaggtga
     1981 agatcctttt tgataatctc atgaccaaaa tcccttaacg tgagttttcg ttccactgag
     2041 cgtcagaccc cgtagaaaag atcaaaggat cttcttgaga tccttttttt ctgcgcgtaa
     2101 tctgctgctt gcaaacaaaa aaaccaccgc taccagcggt ggtttgtttg ccggatcaag
     2161 agctaccaac tctttttccg aaggtaactg gcttcagcag agcgcagata ccaaatactg
     2221 tccttctagt gtagccgtag ttaggccacc acttcaagaa ctctgtagca ccgcctacat
     2281 acctcgctct gctaatcctg ttaccagtgg ctgctgccag tggcgataag tcgtgtctta
     2341 ccgggttgga ctcaagacga tagttaccgg ataaggcgca gcggtcgggc tgaacggggg
     2401 gttcgtgcac acagcccagc ttggagcgaa cgacctacac cgaactgaga tacctacagc
     2461 gtgagctatg agaaagcgcc acgcttcccg aagggagaaa ggcggacagg tatccggtaa
     2521 gcggcagggt cggaacagga gagcgcacga gggagcttcc agggggaaac gcctggtatc
     2581 tttatagtcc tgtcgggttt cgccacctct gacttgagcg tcgatttttg tgatgctcgt
     2641 caggggggcg gagcctatgg aaaaacgcca gcaacgcggc ctttttacgg ttcctggcag
     2701 atcctagatg tggcgcaacg atgccggcga caagcaggag cgcaccgact tcttccgcat
     2761 caagtgtttt ggctctcagg ccgaggccca cggcaagtat ttgggcaagg ggtcgctggt
     2821 attcgtgcag ggcaagattc ggaataccaa gtacgagaag gacggccaga cggtctacgg
     2881 gaccgacttc attgccgata aggtggatta tctggacacc aaggcaccag gcgggtcaaa
     2941 tcaggaataa gggcacattg ccccggcgtg agtcggggca atcccgcaag gagggtgaat
     3001 gaatcggacg tttgaccgga aggcatacag gcaagaactg atcgacgcgg ggttttccgc
     3061 cgaggatgcc gaaaccatcg caagccgcac cgtcatgcgt gcgccccgcg aaaccttcca
     3121 gtccgtcggc tcgatggtcc agcaagctac ggccaagatc gagcgcgaca gcgtgcaact
     3181 ggctccccct gccctgcccg cgccatcggc cgccgtggag cgttcgcgtc gtcttgaaca
     3241 ggaggcggca ggtttggcga agtcgatgac catcgacacg cgaggaacta tgacgaccaa
     3301 gaagcgaaaa accgccggcg aggacctggc aaaacaggtc agcgaggcca agcaggccgc
     3361 gttgctgaaa cacacgaagc agcagatcaa ggaaatgcag ctttccttgt tcgatattgc
     3421 gccgtggccg gacacgatgc gagcgatgcc aaacgacacg gcccgctctg ccctgttcac
     3481 cacgcgcaac aagaaaatcc cgcgcgaggc gctgcaaaac aaggtcattt tccacgtcaa
     3541 caaggacgtg aagatcacct acaccggcgt cgagctgcgg gccgacgatg acgaactggt
     3601 gtggcagcag gtgttggagt acgcgaagcg cacccctatc ggcgagccga tcaccttcac
     3661 gttctacgag ctttgccagg acctgggctg gtcgatcaat ggccggtatt acacgaaggc
     3721 cgaggaatgc ctgtcgcgcc tacaggcgac ggcgatgggc ttcacgtccg accgcgttgg
     3781 gcacctggaa tcggtgtcgc tgctgcaccg cttccgcgtc ctggaccgtg gcaagaaaac
     3841 gtcccgttgc caggtcctga tcgacgagga aatcgtcgtg ctgtttgctg gcgaccacta
     3901 cacgaaattc atatgggaga agtaccgcaa gctgtcgccg acggcccgac ggatgttcga
     3961 ctatttcagc tcgcaccggg agccgtaccc gctcaagctg gaaaccttcc gcctcatgtg
     4021 cggatcggat tccacccgcg tgaagaagtg gcgcgagcag gtcggcgaag cctgcgaaga
     4081 gttgcgaggc agcggcctgg tggaacacgc ctgggtcaat gatgacctgg tgcattgcaa
     4141 acgctagggc cttgtggggt cagttccggc tgggggttca gcagccagcg cctgatctgg
     4201 ggaaccctgt ggttggcatg cacatacaaa tggacgaacg gataaacctt ttcacgccct
     4261 tttaaatatc cgattattct aataaacgct cttttctctt aggtttaccc gccaatatat
     4321 cctgtcaaac actgatagtt taaaccactt cgtgcagaag acaatagtgg agggaggcgt
     4381 gtcgttttag tgaggaagag gttccaacca cgtctacaaa accattattg cgcgttcaaa
     4441 agctaaaaca ttgctttgtc aaaagctaaa aaagatgatg cccgacagcc agacgaagga
     4501 aatgacgtaa gccatgacgt ctaatcccac aagctatata aggttttgct attcattgaa
     4561 agcagtagtg actgatttgt atatatactg tattaaaatc ttaataggtt ttgataaaag
     4621 cgaacgtggg gaaacccgaa ccaaaccttc ttctaaactc tctctcatct ctcttaaagc
     4681 aaacttctct cttgtctttc ttgcgtgagc gatcttcaac gttgtcagat cgtgcttcgg
     4741 caccagtaca acgttttctt tcactgaagc gaaatcaaag atctctttgt ggacacgtag
     4801 tgcggcgcca ttaaataacg tgtacttgtc ctattcttgt cggtgtggtc ttgggaaaag
     4861 aaagcttgct ggaggctgct gttcagcccc atacattact tgttacgatt ctgctgactt
     4921 tcggcgggtg caatatctct acttctgctt gacgaggtat tgttgcctgt acttctttct
     4981 tcttcttctt gctgattggt tctataagaa atctagtatt ttctttgaaa cagagttttc
     5041 ccgtggtttt cgaacttgga gaaagattgt taagcttctg tatattctgc ccaaattacc
     5101 atggtgagcg gctggcggct gttcaagaag attagcggaa tgggtcagtc ccttatgtta
     5161 cgtcctgtag aaaccccaac ccgtgaaatc aaaaaactcg acggcctgtg ggcattcagt
     5221 ctggatcgcg aaaactgtgg aattgatcag cgttggtggg aaagcgcgtt acaagaaagc
     5281 cgggcaattg ctgtgccagg cagttttaac gatcagttcg ccgatgcaga tattcgtaat
     5341 tatgcgggca acgtctggta tcagcgcgaa gtctttatac cgaaaggtaa gtcttactct
     5401 ctcttttttg gtctgtattt ttaatttttt gaagtatact atttgtactg acgctaataa
     5461 tcttttttca ggttgggcag gccagcgtat cgtgctgcgt ttcgatgcgg tcactcatta
     5521 cggcaaagtg tgggtcaata atcaggaagt gatggagcat cagggcggct atacgccatt
     5581 tgaagccgat gtcacgccgt atgttattgc cgggaaaagt gtacgtatca ccgtttgtgt
     5641 gaacaacgaa ctgaactggc agactatccc gccgggaatg gtgattaccg acgaaaacgg
     5701 caagaaaaag cagtcttact tccatgattt ctttaactat gccggaatcc atcgcagcgt
     5761 aatgctctac accacgccga acacctgggt ggacgatatc accgtggtga cgcatgtcgc
     5821 gcaagactgt aaccacgcgt ctgttgactg gcaggtactt catgcttcaa cgtgtaactt
     5881 aagagatact gtgtgaaatt ttatatttcc atacatttgc ttgacctttg ctttttgtca
     5941 atttttttcc ccttacaggt ggtggccaat ggtgatgtca gcgttgaact gcgtgatgcg
     6001 gatcaacagg tggttgcaac tggacaaggc actagcggga ctttgcaagt ggtgaatccg
     6061 cacctctggc aaccgggtga aggttatctc tatgaactgt gcgtcacagc caaaagccag
     6121 acagagtgtg atatctaccc gcttcgcgtc ggcatccggt cagtggcagt gaagggcgaa
     6181 cagttcctga ttaaccacaa accgttctac tttactggct ttggtcgtca tgaagatgcg
     6241 gacttgcgtg gcaaaggatt cgataacgtg ctgatggtgc acgaccacgc attaatggac
     6301 tggattgggg ccaactccta ccgtacctcg cattaccctt acgctgaaga gatgctcgac
     6361 tgggcagatg aacatggcat cgtggtgatt gatgaaactg ctgctgtcgg ctttaacctc
     6421 tctttaggca ttggtttcga agcgggcaac aagccgaaag aactgtacag cgaagaggca
     6481 gtcaacgggg aaactcagca agcgcactta caggcgatta aagagctgat agcgcgtgac
     6541 aaaaaccacc caagcgtggt gatgtggagt attgccaacg aaccggatac ccgtccgcaa
     6601 ggtgcacggg aatatttcgc gccactggcg gaagcaacgc gtaaactcga cccgacgcgt
     6661 ccgatcacct gcgtcaatgt aatgttctgc gacgctcaca ccgataccat cagcgatctc
     6721 tttgatgtgc tgtgcctgaa ccgttattac ggatggtatg tccaaagcgg cgatttggaa
     6781 acggcagaga aggtactgga aaaagaactt ctggcctggc aggagaaact gcatcagccg
     6841 attatcatca ccgaatacgg cgtggatacg ttagccgggc tgcactcaat gtacaccgac
     6901 atgtggagtg aagagtatca gtgtgcatgg ctggatatgt atcaccgcgt ctttgatcgc
     6961 gtcagcgccg tcgtcggtga acaggtatgg aatttcgccg attttgcgac ctcgcaaggc
     7021 atattgcgcg ttggcggtaa caagaaaggg atcttcactc gcgaccgcaa accgaagtcg
     7081 gcggcttttc tgctgcaaaa acgctggact ggcatgaact tcggtgaaaa accgcagcag
     7141 ggaggcaaac aaggttcgat ggtgagcaag ggcgaggagc tgttcaccgg ggtggtgccc
     7201 atcctggtcg agctggacgg cgacgtaaac ggccacaagt tcagcgtgtc cggcgagggc
     7261 gagggcgatg ccacctacgg caagctgacc ctgaagttca tctgcaccac cggcaagctg
     7321 cccgtgccct ggcccaccct cgtgaccacc ttcggctacg gcctgcagtg cttcgcccgc
     7381 taccccgacc acatgaagca gcacgacttc ttcaagtccg ccatgcccga aggctacgtc
     7441 caggagcgca ccatcttctt caaggacgac ggcaactaca agacccgcgc cgaggtgaag
     7501 ttcgagggcg acaccctggt gaaccgcatc gagctgaagg gcatcgactt caaggaggac
     7561 ggcaacatcc tggggcacaa gctggagtac aactacaaca gccacaacgt ctatatcatg
     7621 gccgacaagc agaagaacgg catcaaggtg aacttcaaga tccgccacaa catcgaggac
     7681 ggcagcgtgc agctcgccga ccactaccag cagaacaccc ccatcggcga cggccccgtg
     7741 ctgctgcccg acaaccacta cctgagctac cagtccgccc tgagcaaaga ccccaacgag
     7801 aagcgcgatc acatggtcct gctggagttc gtgaccgccg ccgggatcac tctcggcatg
     7861 gacgagctgt acaagtgagc ttgtcctgct ttaatgagat atgcgagaag cctatgatcg
     7921 catgatattt gctttcaatt ctgttgtgca cgttgtaaaa aacctgagca tgtgtagctc
     7981 agatccttac cgccggtttc ggttcattct aatgaatata tcacccgtta ctatcgtatt
     8041 tttatgaata atattctccg ttcaatttac tgattgtacc ctactactta tatgtacaat
     8101 attaaaatga aaacaatata ttgtgctgaa taggtttata gcgacatcta tgatagagcg
     8161 ccacaataac aaacaattgc gttttattat tacaaatcca attttaaaaa aagcggcaga
     8221 accggtcaaa cctaaaagac tgattacata aatcttattc aaatttcaaa agtgccccag
     8281 gggctagtat ctacgacaca ccgagcggcg aactaataac gctcactgaa gggaactccg
     8341 gttccccgcc ggcgcgcatg ggtgagattc cttgaagttg agtattggcc gtccgctcta
     8401 ccgaaagtta cgggcaccat tcaacccggt ccagcacggc ggccgggtaa ccgacttgct
     8461 gccccgagaa ttatgcagca tttttttggt gtatgtgggc cccaaatgaa gtgcaggtca
     8521 aaccttgaca gtgacgacaa atcgttgggc gggtccaggg cgaattttgc gacaacatgt
     8581 cgaggctcag caggaccgct
//
